Addgene plasmid #37486: BD2
Depositing lab: Linzhao Cheng. Depositing organization: Johns Hopkins University and School of Medicine. Publication: Site-specific gene correction of a point mutation in human iPS cells derived from an adult patient with sickle cell disease. Zou J, Mali P, Huang X, Dowey SN, Cheng L. Blood. 2011 Oct 27;118(17):4599-608. Epub 2011 Aug 31. 10.1182/blood-2011-02-335554 PubMed 21881051.
Backbone
  Vector backbone: pCR2.1-TOPO
  Backbone manufacturer: Invitrogen
  Total vector size (bp): 17461
  Vector type: iPSC gene targeting
  Selectable markers: Hygromycin ; TK
Growth in bacteria
  Bacterial resistance: Kanamycin, 50 μg/mL
  Growth temperature: 37°C
  Growth strain: DH5alpha
  Copy number: High Copy
Gene/Insert
  Gene/Insert name: loxP-PGK-Hyg-loxP (alt name: floxed PGK-Hyg)
  Species: Synthetic
  Insert size (bp): 2161
  Promoter: PGK
  Cloning method: Restriction Enzyme; 5′ cloning site NheI (not destroyed); 3′ cloning site NheI (not destroyed)
  Sequencing primers: 5′ cgtggatgaagttggtggtg; 3′ aggcagagagagtcagtgcc
Terms and licenses: Academic/Nonprofit Terms; Industry Terms: Not Available to Industry
How to cite: BD2 was a gift from Linzhao Cheng (Addgene plasmid # 37486 ; http://n2t.net/addgene:37486 ; RRID:Addgene_37486)
