[The description below was written by a language model from this plasmid's Addgene catalogue record and pLannotate feature annotations shown in this document.]
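Description:
BD2 is a 17.5 kb gene-targeting donor plasmid built on the pCR2.1-TOPO backbone and intended for homologous recombination in human induced pluripotent stem cells. The associated publication concerns site-specific correction of the sickle cell point mutation. It is propagated in E. coli as a high-copy plasmid from a ColE1/pUC-type origin under kanamycin selection. The backbone also carries an ampicillin resistance gene, an f1 origin and remnants of the lac promoter/lacZα region.

The payload is a stretch of β-globin locus sequence interrupted by a floxed selection cassette. The feature table detects globin coding fragments on both sides of the cassette, followed by β-globin intron segments, a terminal HBB exon and the human β-globin polyadenylation signal. The automated matches to primate and pig globins most likely reflect sequence similarity to the human gene rather than the true source. About 5.8 kb upstream of the first globin hit carries no annotation and presumably forms part of the 5′ homology arm, although the record does not define the arm boundaries.

The recorded 2.2 kb insert, cloned at NheI sites, consists of the mouse PGK promoter driving hygromycin resistance with a bGH polyadenylation signal, all between two directly oriented loxP sites. This allows positive selection of integrants and later removal of the marker by Cre. Downstream of the globin sequence, an EF-1α promoter drives HSV thymidine kinase, followed directly by EGFP (apparently a fusion) and a bGH poly(A). Because this unit seems to lie outside the homology region, it would be lost on correct targeting. It would therefore permit ganciclovir counter-selection, and possibly fluorescence screening, against random integrants.
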