Features (pLannotate 1.2.2; 30 found; start..end, strand, type, name):
   5869..6000    +  CDS            HBB (fragment): HBB_PAPCY - Experimental evidence at protein level: Swiss-Prot protein existence level 1. Involved in oxygen transport from the lung to the various peripheral tissues. From Papio cynocephalus (Yellow baboon).
   6001..6034    +  protein_bind   loxP: Cre-mediated recombination occurs in the 8-bp core sequence (GCATACAT). Cre recombinase
   6045..6544    +  promoter       PGK promoter: mouse phosphoglycerate kinase 1 promoter
   6562..7587    +  CDS            HygR: aminoglycoside phosphotransferase from E. coli; aph(4)-Ia; confers resistance to hygromycin
   7605..7883    +  CDS            yokD (fragment): YOKD_BACSU - Experimental evidence at protein level: Swiss-Prot protein existence level 1. May contribute to antibiotic resistance. From Bacillus subtilis (strain 168).
   7897..8121    +  polyA_signal   bGH poly(A) signal: bovine growth hormone polyadenylation signal
   8128..8161    +  protein_bind   loxP: Cre-mediated recombination occurs in the 8-bp core sequence (GCATACAT). Cre recombinase
   8178..8483    +  CDS            HBE1 (fragment): HBE_PIG - Experimental evidence at protein level: Swiss-Prot protein existence level 1. Hemoglobin epsilon chain is a beta-type chain found in early embryos. From Sus scrofa (Pig).
   8484..8572    +  intron         β-globin intron (fragment): internally truncated intron from human β-globin
   8942..9333    +  intron         β-globin intron (fragment): internally truncated intron from human β-globin
   9337..9459    +  CDS            HBB: HBB_COLGU - Experimental evidence at transcript level: Swiss-Prot protein existence level 2. Involved in oxygen transport from the lung to the various peripheral tissues. From Colobus guereza (Mantled guereza) (Eastern black-and-white colobus monkey).
   9463..9857    +  polyA_signal   β-globin poly(A): human β-globin polyadenylation signal
  10140..10209   +  CDS            small t antigen (fragment): SV40 (simian virus 40) small t antigen
  10215..11393   +  promoter       EF-1α promoter: strong constitutive promoter for human elongation factor EF-1α
  11410..11428   +  promoter       T7 promoter: promoter for bacteriophage T7 RNA polymerase
  11475..11503   +  5'UTR          HSV TK 5'-UTR (fragment): 5' untranslated region from the herpes simplex virus thymidine kinase gene
  11529..12640   +  CDS            HSV TK (fragment): herpes simplex virus thymidine kinase confers sensitivity to nucleoside analogs such as acyclovir or ganciclovir
  12657..13376   +  CDS            EGFP: the original enhanced GFP (Yang et al., 1996) mammalian codon-optimized
  13416..13640   +  polyA_signal   bGH poly(A) signal: bovine growth hormone polyadenylation signal
  13691..13709   -  promoter       T7 promoter: promoter for bacteriophage T7 RNA polymerase
  13712..13869   +  CDS            lacZα (fragment): LacZα fragment of β-galactosidase; lacZ fragment
  13873..14301   +  rep_origin     f1 ori (sequence partly withheld): f1 bacteriophage origin of replication; arrow indicates direction of (+) strand synthesis
  14314..14613   +  CDS            tnpA (fragment): TN5P_ECOLX - Also known as tnp. Experimental evidence at protein level: Swiss-Prot protein existence level 1. Mediates transposition of transposon Tn5 by a 'cut and paste' mechanism. First, the monomeric transposase binds the 19 bp inverted DNA repeats flanking the transposon. Then, dimerization of the DNA- bound transposase creates a synaptic DNA complex. After nicking of the first DNA strand, excision of the transposon proceeds through a series of intermediates. The transposase then mediates the insertion of the transposon at a new site by strand transfer. The activity of the wild- type tran
  14645..15436   +  CDS            neo: KKA2_KLEPN - Also known as kan, nptII. Experimental evidence at protein level: Swiss-Prot protein existence level 1. Resistance to kanamycin, neomycin, paromomycin, ribostamycin, butirosin and gentamicin B. From Klebsiella pneumoniae.
  15457..16317   +  CDS            AmpR: β-lactamase; bla; confers resistance to ampicillin, carbenicillin, and related antibiotics
  16488..17076   +  rep_origin     ori: high-copy-number ColE1/pMB1/pBR322/pUC origin of replication
  17259..17351   +  CDS            lacI (fragment): lac repressor; lacI; The lac repressor binds to the lac operator to inhibit transcription in E. coli. This inhibition can be relieved by adding lactose or isopropyl-β-D-thiogalactopyranoside (IPTG).
  17364..17385   +  protein_bind   CAP binding site: CAP binding activates transcription in the presence of cAMP. E. coli catabolite activator protein
  17400..17430   +  promoter       lac promoter: promoter for the E. coli lac operon
  17434..17456   +  protein_bind   lac operator (fragment): The lac repressor binds to the lac operator to inhibit transcription in E. coli. This inhibition can be relieved by adding lactose or isopropyl-β-D-thiogalactopyranoside (IPTG). lac repressor encoded by lacI
>Addgene plasmid #37486 | BD2 | depositor full sequence | sequence record 47281 | BD2 sequence 17461 bps
CAGGAAACAGCTATGACCATGATTACGCCAAGCTTGGTACCGAGCTCGGATCCACTAGTAACGGCCGCCA
GTGTGCTGGAATTCGCCCTTATCGGTACCGTGTGTAAGAAGGTTCCTGAGGCTCTACAGATAGGGAGCAC
TTGTTTATTTTACAAAGAGTACATGGGAAAAGAGAAAAGCAAGGGAACCGTACAAGGCATTAATGGGTGA
CACTTCTACCTCCAAAGAGCAGAAATTATCAAGAACTCTTGATACAAAGATAATACTGGCACTGCAGAGG
TTCTAGGGAAGACCTCAACCCTAAGACATAGCCTCAAGGGTAATGCTACGATTAAACTCCAACAATTACT
GAGAAAATAATGTGCTCAATTAAAGGCATAATGATTACTCAAGACAATGTTATGTTGTCTTTCTTCCTCC
TTCCTTTGCCTGCACATTGTAGCCCATAATACTATACCCCATCAAGTGTTCCTGCTCCAAGAAATAGCTT
CCTCCTCTTACTTGCCCCAGAACATCTCTGTAAAGAATTTCCTCTTATCTTCCCATATTTCAGTCAAGAT
TCATTGCTCACGTATTACTTGTGACCTCTCTTGACCCCAGCCACAATAAACTTCTCTATACTACCCAAAA
AATCTTTCCAAACCCTCCCCGACACCATATTTTTATATTTTTCTTATTTATTTCATGCACACACACACAC
TCCGTGCTTTATAAGCAATTCTGCCTATTCTCTACCTTCTTACATGCCTACTGTGCCTCATATTAAATTC
ATCAATGGGCAGAAAGAAAATATTTATTCAAGAAAACAGTGAATGAATGAACGAATGAGTAAATGAGTAA
ATGAAGGAATGATTATTCCTTGCTTTAGAACTTCTGGAATTAGAGGACAATATTAATAATACCATCGCAC
AGTGTTTCTTTGTTGTTAATGCTACAACATACAAAGAGGAAGCATGCAGTAAACAACCGAACAGTTATTT
CCTTTCTGATCATAGGAGTAATATTTTTTTCCTTGAGCACCATTTTTGCCATAGGTAAAATTAGAAGGAT
TTTTAGAACTTTCTCAGTTGTATACATTTTTAAAAATCTGTATTATATGCATGTTGATTAATTTTAAACT
TACTTGAATACCTAAACAGAATCTGTTGTTTCCTTGTGTTTGAAAGTGCTTTCACAGTAACTCTGTCTGT
ACTGCCAGAATATACTGACAATGTGTTATAGTTAACTGTTTTGATCACAACATTTTGAATTGACTGGCAG
CAGAAGCTCTTTTATATCCATGTGTTTTCCTTAAGTCATTATACATAGTAGGCACTGAGAACTCTTCATA
TCTGAATAAGATATTTAGGAACCACTGGTTTACATATCAGAAGCAGAGCTACTCAGGGCATTTTGGGGAA
GATCACTTTCACATTCCTGAGCATAGGGAAGTTCTCATAAGAGTAAGATATTAAAAGGAGATACTTGTGT
GGTATTCGAAAGACAGTAAGAGAGATTGTAGACCTTATGATCTTGATAGGGAAAACAAACTACATTCCTT
TCTCCAAAAGTCAAAAAAAAAGAGCAAATATAGCTTACTATACCTTCTATTCCTACACCATTAGAAGTAG
TCAGTGAGTCTAGGCAAGATGTTGGCCCTAAAAATCCAAATACCAGAGAATTCATGAGAACATCACCTGG
ATGGGACATGTGCCGAGCACACACAATTACTATATGCTAGGCATTGCTATCTTCATATTGAAGATGAGGA
GGTCAAGAGATGAAAAAAGACTTGGCACCTTGTTGTTATATTAAAATTATTTGTTAGAGTAGAGCTTTTG
TAAGAGTCTAGGAGTGTGGGAGCTAAATGATGATACACATGGACACAAAGAATAGATCAACAGACACCCA
GGCCTACTTGAGGGTTGAGGGTGGGAAGAGGGAGACGATGAAAAAGAACCTATTGGGTATTAAGTTCATC
ACTGAGTGATGAAATAATCTGTACATCAAGACCCAGTGATATGCAATTTACCTATATAACTTGTACATGT
ACCCCCAAATTTAAAATGAAAGTTAAAACAAAGTATAGGAATGGAATTAATTCCTCAAGATTTGGCTTTA
ATTTTATTTGATAATTTATCAAATGGTTGTTTTTCTTTTCTCACTATGGCGTTGCTTTATAAACTATGTT
CAGTATGTCTGAATGAAAGGGTGTGTGTGTGTGTGAAAGAGAGGGAGAGAGGAAGGGAAGAGAGGACGTA
ATAATGTGAATTTGAGTTCATGAAAATTTTTCAATAAAATAATTTAATGTCAGGAGAATTAAGCCTAATA
GTCTCCTAAATCATCCATCTCTTGAGCTTCAGAGCAGTCCTCTGAATTAATGCCTACATGTTTGTAAAGG
GTGTTCAGACTGAAGCCAAGATTCTACCTCTAAAGAGATGCAATCTCAAATTTATCTGAAGACTGTACCT
CTGCTCTCCATAAATTGACACCATGGCCCACTTAATGAGGTTAAAAAAAAGCTAATTCTGAATGAAAATC
TGAGCCCAGTGGAGGAAATATTAATGAACAAGGTGCAGACTGAAATATAAATTTTTCTGTAATAATTATG
CATATACTTTAGCAAAGTTCTGTCTATGTTGACTTTATTGCTTTTTGGTAAGAAATACAACTTTTTAAAG
TGAACTAAACTATCCTATTTCCAAACTATTTTGTGTGTGTGCGGTTTGTTTCTATGGGTTCTGGTTTTCT
TGGAGCATTTTTATTTCATTTTAATTAATTAATTCTGAGAGCTGCTGAGTTGTGTTTACTGAGAGATTGT
GTATCTGCGAGAGAAGTCTGTAGCAAGTAGCTAGACTGTGCTTGACCTAGGAACATATACAGTAGATTGC
TAAAATGTCTCACTTGGGGAATTTTAGACTAAACAGTAGAGCATGTATAAAAATACTCTAGTCAAGTGCT
GCTTTTGAAACAAATGATAAAACCACACTCCCATAGATGAGTGTCATGATTTTCATGGAGGAAGTTAATA
TTCATCCTCTAAGTATACCCAGACTAGGGCCATTCTGATATAAAACATTAGGACTTAAGAAAGATTAATA
GACTGGAGTAAAGGAAATGGACCTCTGTCTCTCTCGCTGTCTCTTTTTTGAGGACTTGTGTGTGTGTGTG
TGTGTGTGTGTGTGTGTTGTGGTCAGTGGGGCTGGAATAAAAGTAGAATAGACCTGCACCTGCTGTGGCA
TCCATTCACAGAGTAGAAGCAAGCTCACAATAGTGAAGATGTCAGTAAGCTTGAATAGTTTTTCAGGAAC
TTTGAATGCTGATTTAGATTTGAAACTGAGGCTCTGACCATAACCAAATTTGCACTATTTATTGCTTCTT
GAAACTTATTTGCCTGGTATGCCTGGGCTTTTGATGGTCTTAGTATAGCTTGCAGCCTTGTCCCTGCAGG
GTATTATGGGTAATAGAAAGAAAAGTCTGCGTTACACTCTAGTCACACTAAGTAACTACCATTGGAAAAG
CAACCCCTGCCTTGAAGCCAGGATGATGGTATCTGCAGCAGTTGCCAACACAAGAGAAGGATCCATAGTT
CATCATTTAAAAAAGAAAACAAAATAGAAAAAGGAAAACTATTTCTGAGCATAAGAAGTTGTAGGGTAAG
TCTTTAAGAAGGTGACAATTTCTGCCAATCAGGATTTCAAAGCTCTTGCTTTGACAATTTTGGTCTTTCA
GAATACTATAAATATAACCTATATTATAATTTCATAAAGTCTGTGCATTTTCTTTGACCCAGGATATTTG
CAAAAGACATATTCAAACTTCCGCAGAACACTTTATTTCACATATACATGCCTCTTATATCAGGGATGTG
AAACAGGGTCTTGAAAACTGTCTAAATCTAAAACAATGCTAATGCAGGTTTAAATTTAATAAAATAAAAT
CCAAAATCTAACAGCCAAGTCAAATCTGTATGTTTTAACATTTAAAATATTTTAAAGACGTCTTTTCCCA
GGATTCAACATGTGAAATCTTTTCTCAGGGATACACGTGTGCCTAGATCCTCATTGCTTTAGTTTTTTAC
AGAGGAATGAATATAAAAAGAAAATACTTAAATTTTATCCCTCTTACCTCTATAATCATACATAGGCATA
ATTTTTTAACCTAGGCTCCAGATAGCCATAGAAGAACCAAACACTTTCTGCGTGTGTGAGAATAATCAGA
GTGAGATTTTTTCACAAGTACCTGATGAGGGTTGAGACAGGTAGAAAAAGTGAGAGATCTCTATTTATTT
AGCAATAATAGAGAAAGCATTTAAGAGAATAAAGCAATGGAAATAAGAAATTTGTAAATTTCCTTCTGAT
AACTAGAAATAGAGGATCCAGTTTCTTTTGGTTAACCTAAATTTTATTTCATTTTATTGTTTTATTTTAT
TTTATTTTATTTTATTTTGTGTAATCGTAGTTTCAGAGTGTTAGAGCTGAAAGGAAGAAGTAGGAGAAAC
ATGCAAAGTAAAAGTATAACACTTTCCTTACTAAACCGACATGGGTTTCCAGGTAGGGGCAGGATTCAGG
ATGACTGACAGGGCCCTTAGGGAACACTGAGACCCTACGCTGACCTCATAAATGCTTGCTACCTTTGCTG
TTTTAATTACATCTTTTAATAGCAGGAAGCAGAACTCTGCACTTCAAAAGTTTTTCCTCACCTGAGGAGT
TAATTTAGTACAAGGGGAAAAAGTACAGGGGGATGGGAGAAAGGCGATCACGTTGGGAAGCTATAGAGAA
AGAAGAGTAAATTTTAGTAAAGGAGGTTTAAACAAACAAAATATAAAGAGAAATAGGAACTTGAATGAAG
GAAATGATTTTAAAACGCAGTATTCTTAGTGGACTAGAGGAAAAAAATAATCTGAGCCAAGTAGAAGACC
TTTTCCCCTCCTACCCCTACTTTCTAAGTCACAGAGGCTTTTTGTTCCCCCAGACACTCTTGCAGATTAG
TCCAGGCAGAAACAGTTAGATGTCCCCAGTTAACCTCCTATTTGACACCACTGATTACCCCATTGATAGT
CACACTTTGGGTTGTAAGTGACTTTTTATTTATTTGTATTTTTGACTGCATTAAGAGGTCTCTAGTTTTT
TATCTCTTGTTTCCCAAAACCTAATAAGTAACTAATGCACAGAGCACATTGATTTGTATTTATTCTATTT
TTAGACATAATTTATTAGCATGCATGAGCAAATTAAGAAAAACAACAACAAATGAATGCATATATATGTA
TATGTATGTGTGTACATATACACATATATATATATTTTTTTTTTCTTTTCTTACCAGAAGGTTTTAATCC
AAATAAGGAGAAGATATGCTTAGAACTGAGGTAGAGTTTTCATCCATTCTGTCCTGTAAGTATTTTGCAT
ATTCTGGAGACGCAGGAAGAGATCCATCTACATATCCCAAAGCTGAATTATGGTAGACAAAACTCTTCCA
CTTTTAGTGCATCAATTTCTTATTTGTGTAATAAGAAAATTGGGAAAACGATCTTCAATATGCTTACCAA
GCTGTGATTCCAAATATTACGTAAATACACTTGCAAAGGAGGATGTTTTTAGTAGCAATTTGTACTGATG
GTATGGGGCCAAGAGATATATCTTAGAGGGAGGGCTGAGGGTTTGAAGTCCAACTCCTAAGCCAGTGCCA
GAAGAGCCAAGGACAGGTACGGCTGTCATCACTTAGACCTCACCCTGTGGAGCCACACCCTAGGGTTGGC
CAATCTACTCCCAGGAGCAGGGAGGGCAGGAGCCAGGGCTGGGCATAAAAGTCAGGGCAGAGCCATCTAT
TGCTTACATTTGCTTCTGACACAACTGTGTTCACTAGCAACCTCAAACAGACACCATGGTGCACCTGACT
CCTGAGGAGAAGTCTGCCGTTACTGCCCTGTGGGGCAAGGTGAACGTGGATGAAGTTGGTGGTGAGGCCC
TGGGCAGGTTGGTATCAAGGTTACAAGACAGGTTTAAGGAGACCGCTAGCATAACTTCGTATAGCATACA
TTATACGAAGTTATGAATTCTACCGGGTAGGGGAGGCGCTTTTCCCAAGGCAGTCTGGAGCATGCGCTTT
AGCAGCCCCGCTGGGCACTTGGCGCTACACAAGTGGCCTCTGGCCTCGCACACATTCCACATCCACCGGT
AGGCGCCAACCGGCTCCGTTCTTTGGTGGCCCCTTCGCGCCACCTTCTACTCCTCCCCTAGTCAGGAAGT
TCCCCCCCGCCCCGCAGCTCGCGTCGTGCAGGACGTGACAAATGGAAGTAGCACGTCTCACTAGTCTCGT
GCAGATGGACAGCACCGCTGAGCAATGGAAGCGGGTAGGCCTTTGGGGCAGCGGCCAATAGCAGCTTTGC
TCCTTCGCTTTCTGGGCTCAGAGGCTGGGAAGGGGTGGGTCCGGGGGCGGGCTCAGGGGCGGGCTCAGGG
GCGGGGCGGGCGCCCGAAGGTCCTCCGGAGGCCCGGCATTCTGCACGCTTCAAAAGCGCACGTCTGCCGC
GCTGTTCTCCTCTTCCTCATCTCCGGGCCTTTCGACCTGCATCCCGCCACCATGAAAAAGCCTGAACTCA
CCGCGACGTCTGTCGAGAAGTTTCTGATCGAAAAGTTCGACAGCGTCTCCGACCTGATGCAGCTCTCGGA
GGGCGAAGAATCTCGTGCTTTCAGCTTCGATGTAGGAGGGCGTGGATATGTCCTGCGGGTAAATAGCTGC
GCCGATGGTTTCTACAAAGATCGTTATGTTTATCGGCACTTTGCATCGGCCGCGCTCCCGATTCCGGAAG
TGCTTGACATTGGGGAATTCAGCGAGAGCCTGACCTATTGCATCTCCCGCCGTGCACAGGGTGTCACGTT
GCAAGACCTGCCTGAAACCGAACTGCCCGCTGTTCTGCAGCCGGTCGCGGAGGCCATGGATGCGATCGCT
GCGGCCGATCTTAGCCAGACGAGCGGGTTCGGCCCATTCGGACCGCAAGGAATCGGTCAATACACTACAT
GGCGTGATTTCATATGCGCGATTGCTGATCCCCATGTGTATCACTGGCAAACTGTGATGGACGACACCGT
CAGTGCGTCCGTCGCGCAGGCTCTCGATGAGCTGATGCTTTGGGCCGAGGACTGCCCCGAAGTCCGGCAC
CTCGTGCACGCGGATTTCGGCTCCAACAATGTCCTGACGGACAATGGCCGCATAACAGCGGTCATTGACT
GGAGCGAGGCGATGTTCGGGGATTCCCAATACGAGGTCGCCAACATCTTCTTCTGGAGGCCGTGGTTGGC
TTGTATGGAGCAGCAGACGCGCTACTTCGAGCGGAGGCATCCGGAGCTTGCAGGATCGCCGCGGCTCCGG
GCGTATATGCTCCGCATTGGTCTTGACCAACTCTATCAGAGCTTGGTTGACGGCAATTTCGATGATGCAG
CTTGGGCGCAGGGTCGATGCGACGCAATCGTCCGATCCGGAGCCGGGACTGTCGGGCGTACACAAATCGC
CCGCAGAAGCGCGGCCGTCTGGACCGATGGCTGTGTAGAAGTACTCGCCGATAGTGGAAACCGACGCCCC
AGCACTCGTCCGAGGGCAAAGGAATAGAGTAGATGCCGACCGAACAAGAGCTGATTTCGAGAACGCCTCA
GCCAGCAACTCGCGCGAGCCTAGCAAGGCAAATGCGAGAGAACGGCCTTACGCTTGGTGGCACAGTTCTC
GTCCACAGTTCGCTAAGCTCGCTCGGCTGGGTCGCGGGAGGGCCGGTCGCAGTGATTCAGGCCCTTCTGG
ATTGTGTTGGTCCCCAGGGCACGATTGTCATGCCCACGCACTCGGGTGATCTGACTGATCCCGCAGATTG
GAGATCGCCGCCCGTGCCTGCCGATTGGGTGCAGATCCGTCGAGTTAACGCCTCGACTGTGCCTTCTAGT
TGCCAGCCATCTGTTGTTTGCCCCTCCCCCGTGCCTTCCTTGACCCTGGAAGGTGCCACTCCCACTGTCC
TTTCCTAATAAAATGAGGAAATTGCATCGCATTGTCTGAGTAGGTGTCATTCTATTCTGGGGGGTGGGGT
GGGGCAGGACAGCAAGGGGGAGGATTGGGAAGACAATAGCAGGCATGCTGGGGATGCGGTGGGCTCTATG
GGATATCATAACTTCGTATAGCATACATTATACGAAGTTATGCTAGCAATAGAAACTGGGCATGTGGAGA
CAGAGAAGACTCTTGGGTTTCTGATAGGCACTGACTCTCTCTGCCTATTGGTCTATTTTCCCACCCTTAG
GCTGCTGGTGGTCTACCCTTGGACCCAGAGGTTCTTTGAGTCCTTTGGGGATCTGTCCACTCCTGATGCT
GTTATGGGCAACCCTAAGGTGAAGGCTCATGGCAAGAAAGTGCTCGGTGCCTTTAGTGATGGCCTGGCTC
ACCTGGACAACCTCAAGGGCACCTTTGCCACACTGAGTGAGCTGCACTGTGACAAGCTGCACGTGGATCC
TGAGAACTTCAGGGTGAGTCTATGGGACCCTTGATGTTTTCTTTCCCCTTCTTTTCTATGGTTAAGTTCA
TGTCATAGGAAGGGGAGAAGTAACAGGGTACAGTTTAGAATGGGAAACAGACGAATGATTGCATCAGTGT
GGAAGTCTCAGGATCGTTTTAGTTTCTTTTATTTGCTGTTCATAACAATTGTTTTCTTTTGTTTAATTCT
TGCTTTCTTTTTTTTTCTTCTCCGCAATTTTTACTATTATACTTAATGCCTTAACATTGTGTATAACAAA
AGGAAATATCTCTGAGATACATTAAGTAACTTAAAAAAAAACTTTACACAGTCTGCCTAGTACATTACTA
TTTGGAATATATGTGTGCTTATTTGCATATTCATAATCTCCCTACTTTATTTTCTTTTATTTTTAATTGA
TACATAATCATTATACATATTTATGGGTTAAAGTGTAATGTTTTAATATGTGTACACATATTGACCAAAT
CAGGGTAATTTTGCATTTGTAATTTTAAAAAATGCTTTCTTCTTTTAATATACTTTTTTGTTTATCTTAT
TTCTAATACTTTCCCTAATCTCTTTCTTTCAGGGCAATAATGATACAATGTATCATGCCTCTTTGCACCA
TTCTAAAGAATAACAGTGATAATTTCTGGGTTAAGGCAATAGCAATATTTCTGCATATAAATATTTCTGC
ATATAAATTGTAACTGATGTAAGAGGTTTCATATTGCTAATAGCAGCTACAATCCAGCTACCATTCTGCT
TTTATTTTATGGTTGGGATAAGGCTGGATTATTCTGAGTCCAAGCTAGGCCCTTTTGCTAATCATGTTCA
TACCTCTTATCTTCCTCCCACAGCTCCTGGGCAACGTGCTGGTCTGTGTGCTGGCCCATCACTTTGGCAA
AGAATTCACCCCACCAGTGCAGGCTGCCTATCAGAAAGTGGTGGCTGGTGTGGCTAATGCCCTGGCCCAC
AAGTATCACTAAGCTCGCTTTCTTGCTGTCCAATTTCTATTAAAGGTTCCTTTGTTCCCTAAGTCCAACT
ACTAAACTGGGGGATATTATGAAGGGCCTTGAGCATCTGGATTCTGCCTAATAAAAAACATTTATTTTCA
TTGCAATGATGTATTTAAATTATTTCTGAATATTTTACTAAAAAGGGAATGTGGGAGGTCAGTGCATTTA
AAACATAAAGAAATGAAGAGCTAGTTCAAACCTTGGGAAAATACACTATATCTTAAACTCCATGAAAGAA
GGTGAGGCTGCAAACAGCTAATGCACATTGGCAACAGCCCCTGATGCCTATGCCTTATTCATCCCTCAGA
AAAGGATTCAAGTAGAGGCTTGATTTGGAGGTTAAAGTTTTGCTATGCTGTATTTTACATTACTTATTGT
TTTAGCTGTCCTCATGAATGTCTTTTCACTACCCATTTGCTTATCCTGCATCTCTCAGCCTTGACTCCAC
TCAGTTCTCTTGCTTAGAGATACCACCTTTCCCCTGAAGTGTTCCTTCCATGTTTTACGGCGAGATGGTT
TCTCCTCGCCTGGCCACTCAGCCTTAGTTGTCTCTGTTGTCTTATAGAGGTCTACTTGAAGAAGGAAAAA
CAGGGGTCATGGTTTGACTGTCCTGTGAGCCCTTCTTCTCGACGATAAGCTTTGCAAAGATGGATAAAGT
TTTAAACAGAGAGGAATCTTTGCAGCTAATGGACCTTCTAGGTCTTGAAAGGAGTGCCTCGTGAGGCTCC
GGTGCCCGTCAGTGGGCAGAGCGCACATCGCCCACAGTCCCCGAGAAGTTGGGGGGAGGGGTCGGCAATT
GAACCGGTGCCTAGAGAAGGTGGCGCGGGGTAAACTGGGAAAGTGATGTCGTGTACTGGCTCCGCCTTTT
TCCCGAGGGTGGGGGAGAACCGTATATAAGTGCAGTAGTCGCCGTGAACGTTCTTTTTCGCAACGGGTTT
GCCGCCAGAACACAGGTAAGTGCCGTGTGTGGTTCCCGCGGGCCTGGCCTCTTTACGGGTTATGGCCCTT
GCGTGCCTTGAATTACTTCCACCTGGCTGCAGTACGTGATTCTTGATCCCGAGCTTCGGGTTGGAAGTGG
GTGGGAGAGTTCGAGGCCTTGCGCTTAAGGAGCCCCTTCGCCTCGTGCTTGAGTTGAGGCCTGGCCTGGG
CGCTGGGGCCGCCGCGTGCGAATCTGGTGGCACCTTCGCGCCTGTCTCGCTGCTTTCGATAAGTCTCTAG
CCATTTAAAATTTTTGATGACCTGCTGCGACGCTTTTTTTCTGGCAAGATAGTCTTGTAAATGCGGGCCA
AGATCTGCACACTGGTATTTCGGTTTTTGGGGCCGCGGGCGGCGACGGGGCCCGTGCGTCCCAGCGCACA
TGTTCGGCGAGGCGGGGCCTGCGAGCGCGGCCACCGAGAATCGGACGGGGGTAGTCTCAAGCTGGCCGGC
CTGCTCTGGTGCCTGGCCTCGCGCCGCCGTGTATCGCCCCGCCCTGGGCGGCAAGGCTGGCCCGGTCGGC
ACCAGTTGCGTGAGCGGAAAGATGGCCGCTTCCCGGCCCTGCTGCAGGGAGCTCAAAATGGAGGACGCGG
CGCTCGGGAGAGCGGGCGGGTGAGTCACCCACACAAAGGAAAAGGGCCTTTCCGTCCTCAGCCGTCGCTT
CATGTGACTCCACGGAGTACCGGGCGCCGTCCAGGCACCTCGATTAGTTCTCGAGCTTTTGGAGTACGTC
GTCTTTAGGTTGGGGGGAGGGGTTTTATGCGATGGAGTTTCCCCACACTGAGTGGGTGGAGACTGAAGTT
AGGCCAGCTTGGCACTTGATGTAATTCTCCTTGGAATTTGCCCTTTTTGAGTTTGGATCTTGGTTCATTC
TCAAGCCTCAGACAGTGGTTCAAAGTTTTTTTCTTCCATTTCAGGTGTCGTGAGGAATTAGCTTGGTACT
AATACGACTCACTATAGGGAGACCCAAGCTGGCTAGTTAAGCTTGATGCTACCGGACTCAGATCCTTGGT
GGCGTGAAACTCCCGCACCTCTTTGGCAAGCGCCTTGTAGAAGCGCGTATGGCTTCGTACCCCTGCCATC
AACACGCGTCTGCGTTCGACCAGGCTGCGCGTTCTCGCGGCCATAGCAACCGACGTACGGCGTTGCGCCC
TCGCCGGCAGCAAGAAGCCACGGAAGTCCGCCCGGAGCAGAAAATGCCCACGCTACTGCGGGTTTATATA
GACGGTCCCCACGGGATGGGGAAAACCACCACCACGCAACTGCTGGTGGCCCTGGGTTCGCGCGACGATA
TCGTCTACGTACCCGAGCCGATGACTTACTGGCGGGTGCTGGGGGCTTCCGAGACAATCGCGAACATCTA
CACCACACAACACCGCCTCGACCAGGGTGAGATATCGGCCGGGGACGCGGCGGTGGTAATGACAAGCGCC
CAGATAACAATGGGCATGCCTTATGCCGTGACCGACGCCGTTCTGGCTCCTCATATCGGGGGGGAGGCTG
GGAGCTCACATGCCCCGCCCCCGGCCCTCACCCTCATCTTCGACCGCCATCCCATCGCCGCCCTCCTGTG
CTACCCGGCCGCGCGATACCTTATGGGCAGCATGACCCCCCAGGCCGTGCTGGCGTTCGTGGCCCTCATC
CCGCCGACCTTGCCCGGCACAAACATCGTGTTGGGGGCCCTTCCGGAGGACAGACACATCGACCGCCTGG
CCAAACGCCAGCGCCCCGGCGAGCGGCTTGACCTGGCTATGCTGGCCGCGATTCGCCGCGTTTACGGGCT
GCTTGCCAATACGGTGCGGTATCTGCAGGGCGGCGGGTCGTGGCGGGAGGATTGGGGACAGCTTTCGGGG
ACGGCCGTGCCGCCCCAGGGTGCCGAGCCCCAGAGCAACGCGGGCCCACGACCCCATATCGGGGACACGT
TATTTACCCTGTTTCGGGCCCCCGAGTTGCTGGCCCCCAACGGCGACCTGTATAACGTGTTTGCCTGGGC
CTTGGACGTCTTGGCCAAACGCCTCCGTCCCATGCACGTCTTTATCCTGGATTACGACCAATCGCCCGCC
GGCTGCCGGGACGCCCTGCTGCAACTTACCTCCGGGATGGTCCAGACCCACGTCACCACCCCAGGCTCCA
TACCGACGATCTGCGACCTGGCGCGCACGTTTGCCCGGGATCCACCGGTCGCCACCATGGTGAGCAAGGG
CGAGGAGCTGTTCACCGGGGTGGTGCCCATCCTGGTCGAGCTGGACGGCGACGTAAACGGCCACAAGTTC
AGCGTGTCCGGCGAGGGCGAGGGCGATGCCACCTACGGCAAGCTGACCCTGAAGTTCATCTGCACCACCG
GCAAGCTGCCCGTGCCCTGGCCCACCCTCGTGACCACCCTGACCTACGGCGTGCAGTGCTTCAGCCGCTA
CCCCGACCACATGAAGCAGCACGACTTCTTCAAGTCCGCCATGCCCGAAGGCTACGTCCAGGAGCGCACC
ATCTTCTTCAAGGACGACGGCAACTACAAGACCCGCGCCGAGGTGAAGTTCGAGGGCGACACCCTGGTGA
ACCGCATCGAGCTGAAGGGCATCGACTTCAAGGAGGACGGCAACATCCTGGGGCACAAGCTGGAGTACAA
CTACAACAGCCACAACGTCTATATCATGGCCGACAAGCAGAAGAACGGCATCAAGGTGAACTTCAAGATC
CGCCACAACATCGAGGACGGCAGCGTGCAGCTCGCCGACCACTACCAGCAGAACACCCCCATCGGCGACG
GCCCCGTGCTGCTGCCCGACAACCACTACCTGAGCACCCAGTCCGCCCTGAGCAAAGACCCCAACGAGAA
GCGCGATCACATGGTCCTGCTGGAGTTCGTGACCGCCGCCGGGATCACTCTCGGCATGGACGAGCTGTAC
AAGTAAAGCGGCCGTACAAGTAAAGCGGCCGCGTCAACGCCTCGACTGTGCCTTCTAGTTGCCAGCCATC
TGTTGTTTGCCCCTCCCCCGTGCCTTCCTTGACCCTGGAAGGTGCCACTCCCACTGTCCTTTCCTAATAA
AATGAGGAAATTGCATCGCATTGTCTGAGTAGGTGTCATTCTATTCTGGGGGGTGGGGTGGGGCAGGACA
GCAAGGGGGAGGATTGGGAAGACAATAGCAGGCATGCTGGGGATGCGGTGGGCTCTATGGGATGACGGGC
CCGCGGAATTTCGAGCATGCATCTAGAGGGCCCAATTCGCCCTATAGTGAGTCGTATTACAATTCACTGG
CCGTCGTTTTACAACGTCGTGACTGGGAAAACCCTGGCGTTACCCAACTTAATCGCCTTGCAGCACATCC
CCCTTTCGCCAGCTGGCGTAATAGCGAAGAGGCCCGCACCGATCGCCCTTCCCAACAGTTGCGCAGCCTG
AATGGCGAATGG
[124 nt withheld, positions 13873-13996]
C
[91 nt withheld, positions 13998-14088]
A
[49 nt withheld, positions 14090-14138]
CCTTTGACGTTGGAGTCCACGTTCTTT
[37 nt withheld, positions 14166-14202]
ACCCTATCTCGGTCTATTCTTTTGATTTATAAGGGATTTTGCCGATTTCGGCCTATTGGTTAAAAAATGA
GCTGATTTAACAAAAATTTAACGCGAATTTTAACAAAATTCAGGGCGCAAGGGCTGCTAAAGGAAGCGGA
ACACGTAGAAAGCCAGTCCGCAGAAACGGTGCTGACCCCGGATGAATGTCAGCTACTGGGCTATCTGGAC
AAGGGAAAACGCAAGCGCAAAGAGAAAGCAGGTAGCTTGCAGTGGGCTTACATGGCGATAGCTAGACTGG
GCGGTTTTATGGACAGCAAGCGAACCGGAATTGCCAGCTGGGGCGCCCTCTGGTAAGGTTGGGAAGCCCT
GCAAAGTAAACTGGATGGCTTTCTTGCCGCCAAGGATCTGATGGCGCAGGGGATCAAGATCTGATCAAGA
GACAGGATGAGGATCGTTTCGCATGATTGAACAAGATGGATTGCACGCAGGTTCTCCGGCCGCTTGGGTG
GAGAGGCTATTCGGCTATGACTGGGCACAACAGACAATCGGCTGCTCTGATGCCGCCGTGTTCCGGCTGT
CAGCGCAGGGGCGCCCGGTTCTTTTTGTCAAGACCGACCTGTCCGGTGCCCTGAATGAACTGCAGGACGA
GGCAGCGCGGCTATCGTGGCTGGCCACGACGGGCGTTCCTTGCGCAGCTGTGCTCGACGTTGTCACTGAA
GCGGGAAGGGACTGGCTGCTATTGGGCGAAGTGCCGGGGCAGGATCTCCTGTCATCCCACCTTGCTCCTG
CCGAGAAAGTATCCATCATGGCTGATGCAATGCGGCGGCTGCATACGCTTGATCCGGCTACCTGCCCATT
CGACCACCAAGCGAAACATCGCATCGAGCGAGCACGTACTCGGATGGAAGCCGGTCTTGTCGATCAGGAT
GATCTGGACGAAGAGCATCAGGGGCTCGCGCCAGCCGAACTGTTCGCCAGGCTCAAGGCGCGCATGCCCG
ACGGCGAGGATCTCGTCGTGACCCATGGCGATGCCTGCTTGCCGAATATCATGGTGGAAAATGGCCGCTT
TTCTGGATTCATCGACTGTGGCCGGCTGGGTGTGGCGGACCGCTATCAGGACATAGCGTTGGCTACCCGT
GATATTGCTGAAGAGCTTGGCGGCGAATGGGCTGACCGCTTCCTCGTGCTTTACGGTATCGCCGCTCCCG
ATTCGCAGCGCATCGCCTTCTATCGCCTTCTTGACGAGTTCTTCTGAATTGAAAAAGGAAGAGTATGAGT
ATTCAACATTTCCGTGTCGCCCTTATTCCCTTTTTTGCGGCATTTTGCCTTCCTGTTTTTGCTCACCCAG
AAACGCTGGTGAAAGTAAAAGATGCTGAAGATCAGTTGGGTGCACGAGTGGGTTACATCGAACTGGATCT
CAACAGCGGTAAGATCCTTGAGAGTTTTCGCCCCGAAGAACGTTTTCCAATGATGAGCACTTTTAAAGTT
CTGCTATGTGGCGCGGTATTATCCCGTATTGACGCCGGGCAAGAGCAACTCGGTCGCCGCATACACTATT
CTCAGAATGACTTGGTTGAGTACTCACCAGTCACAGAAAAGCATCTTACGGATGGCATGACAGTAAGAGA
ATTATGCAGTGCTGCCATAACCATGAGTGATAACACTGCGGCCAACTTACTTCTGACAACGATCGGAGGA
CCGAAGGAGCTAACCGCTTTTTTGCACAACATGGGGGATCATGTAACTCGCCTTGATCGTTGGGAACCGG
AGCTGAATGAAGCCATACCAAACGACGAGCGTGACACCACGATGCCTGTAGCAATGGCAACAACGTTGCG
CAAACTATTAACTGGCGAACTACTTACTCTAGCTTCCCGGCAACAATTAATAGACTGGATGGAGGCGGAT
AAAGTTGCAGGACCACTTCTGCGCTCGGCCCTTCCGGCTGGCTGGTTTATTGCTGATAAATCTGGAGCCG
GTGAGCGTGGGTCTCGCGGTATCATTGCAGCACTGGGGCCAGATGGTAAGCCCTCCCGTATCGTAGTTAT
CTACACGACGGGGAGTCAGGCAACTATGGATGAACGAAATAGACAGATCGCTGAGATAGGTGCCTCACTG
ATTAAGCATTGGTAACTGTCAGACCAAGTTTACTCATATATACTTTAGATTGATTTAAAACTTCATTTTT
AATTTAAAAGGATCTAGGTGAAGATCCTTTTTGATAATCTCATGACCAAAATCCCTTAACGTGAGTTTTC
GTTCCACTGAGCGTCAGACCCCGTAGAAAAGATCAAAGGATCTTCTTGAGATCCTTTTTTTCTGCGCGTA
ATCTGCTGCTTGCAAACAAAAAAACCACCGCTACCAGCGGTGGTTTGTTTGCCGGATCAAGAGCTACCAA
CTCTTTTTCCGAAGGTAACTGGCTTCAGCAGAGCGCAGATACCAAATACTGTTCTTCTAGTGTAGCCGTA
GTTAGGCCACCACTTCAAGAACTCTGTAGCACCGCCTACATACCTCGCTCTGCTAATCCTGTTACCAGTG
GCTGCTGCCAGTGGCGATAAGTCGTGTCTTACCGGGTTGGACTCAAGACGATAGTTACCGGATAAGGCGC
AGCGGTCGGGCTGAACGGGGGGTTCGTGCACACAGCCCAGCTTGGAGCGAACGACCTACACCGAACTGAG
ATACCTACAGCGTGAGCTATGAGAAAGCGCCACGCTTCCCGAAGGGAGAAAGGCGGACAGGTATCCGGTA
AGCGGCAGGGTCGGAACAGGAGAGCGCACGAGGGAGCTTCCAGGGGGAAACGCCTGGTATCTTTATAGTC
CTGTCGGGTTTCGCCACCTCTGACTTGAGCGTCGATTTTTGTGATGCTCGTCAGGGGGGCGGAGCCTATG
GAAAAACGCCAGCAACGCGGCCTTTTTACGGTTCCTGGCCTTTTGCTGGCCTTTTGCTCACATGTTCTTT
CCTGCGTTATCCCCTGATTCTGTGGATAACCGTATTACCGCCTTTGAGTGAGCTGATACCGCTCGCCGCA
GCCGAACGACCGAGCGCAGCGAGTCAGTGAGCGAGGAAGCGGAAGAGCGCCCAATACGCAAACCGCCTCT
CCCCGCGCGTTGGCCGATTCATTAATGCAGCTGGCACGACAGGTTTCCCGACTGGAAAGCGGGCAGTGAG
CGCAACGCAATTAATGTGAGTTAGCTCACTCATTAGGCACCCCAGGCTTTACACTTTATGCTTCCGGCTC
GTATGTTGTGTGGAATTGTGAGCGGATAACAATTTCACA
