>Addgene plasmid #37486 | BD2 | addgene partial sequence | sequence record 47952 | M13_pUC-fwd
CTACTATAGGGCGAATTGGGCCCTCTAGATGCATGCTCGAAATTCCGCGGGCCCGCTCATTCCATAGAGC
CCACCGCATCCCCAGCATGCCTGCTATTGTCTTCCCAATCCTCCCCCTTGCTGTCCTGCCCCACCCCACC
CCCCAGAATAGAATGACACCTACTCAGACAATGCGATGCAATTTCCTCATTTTATTAGGAAAGGACAGTG
GGAGTGGCACCTTCCAGGGTCAAGGAAGGCACGGGGGAGGGGCAAACAACAGATGGCTGGCAACTAGAAG
GCACAGTCGAGGCGTTGACGCGGCCGCTTTACTTGTACGGCCGCTTTACTTGTACAGCTCGTCCATGCCG
AGAGTGATCCCGGCGGCGGTCACGAACTCCAGCAGGACCATGTGATCGCGCTTCTCGTTGGGGTCTTTGC
TCAGGGCGGACTGGGTGCTCAGGTAGTGGTTGTCGGGCAGCAGCACGGGGCCGTCGCCGATGGGGGTGTT
CTGCTGGTAGTGGTCGGCGAGCTGCACGCTGCCGTCCTCGATGTTGTGGCGGATCTTGAAGTTCACCTTG
ATGCCGTTCTTCTGCTTGTCGGCCATGATATAGACGTTGTGGCTGTTGTAGTTGTACTCCAGCTTGTGCC
CCAGGATGTTGCCGTCCTCCTTGAAGTCGATGCCCTTCAGCTCGATGCGGTTCACCAGGGTGTCGCCCTC
GAACTTCACCTCGGCGCGGGTCTTGTAGTTGCCGTCGTCCTTGAAGAAGATGGTGCGCTCCTGGACGTAG
CCTTCGGGCATGGCGGACTTGAAGAAGTCGTGCTGCTTCATGTGGTCGGGGTAGCGGCTGAAGCACTGCA
CGCCGTAGGTCAAGGTGGTCACGAGGGTGGGCCAAGGGC
