>Addgene plasmid #37486 | BD2 | addgene partial sequence | sequence record 49333 | M13_pUC-rev
AAGGTTCCTGAGGCTCTACAGATAGGGAGCACTTGTTTATTTTACAAAGAGTACATGGGAAAAGAGAAAA
GCAAGGGAACCGTACAAGGCATTAATGGGTGACACTTCTACCTCCAAAGAGCAGAAATTATCAAGAACTC
TTGATACAAAGATAATACTGGCACTGCAGAGGTTCTAGGGAAGACCTCAACCCTAAGACATAGCCTCAAG
GGTAATGCTACGATTAAACTCCAACAATTACTGAGAAAATAATGTGCTCAATTAAAGGCATAATGATTAC
TCAAGACAATGTTATGTTGTCTTTCTTCCTCCTTCCTTTGCCTGCACATTGTAGCCCATAATACTATACC
CCATCAAGTGTTCCTGCTCCAAGAAATAGCTTCCTCCTCTTACTTGCCCCAGAACATCTCTGTAAAGAAT
TTCCTCTTATCTTCCCATATTTCAGTCAAGATTCATTGCTCACGTATTACTTGTGACCTCTCTTGACCCC
AGCCACAATAAACTTCTCTATACTACCCAAAAAATCTTTCCAAACCCTCCCCGACACCATATTTTTATAT
TTTTCTTATTTATTTCATGCACACACACACACTCCGTGCTTTATAAGCAATTCTGCCTATTCTCTACCTT
CTTACATGCCTACTGTGCCTCATATTAAATTCC
