>Addgene plasmid #37486 | BD2 | addgene partial sequence | sequence record 50410 | MSCV-rev 5'-CAGCGGGGCTGCTAAAGCGCATGC-3'
CCGGTAGAATTCATAACTTCGTATAATGTATGCTATACGAAGTTATGCTAGCGGTCTCCTTAAACCTGTC
TTGTAACCTTGATACCAACCTGCCCAGGGCCTCACCACCAACTTCATCCACGTTCACCTTGCCCCACAGG
GCAGTAACGGCAGACTTCTCCTCAGGAGTCAGGTGCACCATGGTGTCTGTTTGAGGTTGCTAGTGAACAC
AGTTGTGTCAGAAGCAAATGTAAGCAATAGATGGCTCTGCCCTGACTTTTATGCCCAGCCCTGGCTCCTG
CCCTCCCTGCTCCTGGGAGTAGATTGGCCAACCCTAGGGTGTGGCTCCACAGGGTGAGGTCTAAGTGATG
ACAGCCGTACCTGTCCTTGGCTCTTCTGGCACTGGCTTAGGAGTTGGACTTCAAACCCTCAGCCCTCCCT
CTAAGATATATCTCTTGGCCCCATACCATCAGTACAAATTGCTACTAAAAACATCCTCCTTTGCAAGTGT
ATTTACGTAATATTTGGAATCACAGCTTGGTAAGCATATTGAAGATCGTTTTCCCAATTTTCTTATTACA
CAAATAAGAAATTGATGCACTAAAAGTGGAAGAGTTTTGTCTACCATAATTCAGCTTTGGGATATGTAGA
TGGATCTCTTCCTGCGTCTCCAGAATATGCAAAATACTTACAGGACAGAATGGATGAAAAC
