>Addgene plasmid #37486 | BD2 | addgene partial sequence | sequence record 50412 | mPGK-f 5'-cattctgcacgcttcaaaag-3'
CTTCTCATCTCCGGGCCTTTCGACCTGCATCCCGCCACCATGAAAAAGCCTGAACTCACCGCGACGTCTG
TCGAGAAGTTTCTGATCGAAAAGTTCGACAGCGTCTCCGACCTGATGCAGCTCTCGGAGGGCGAAGAATC
TCGTGCTTTCAGCTTCGATGTAGGAGGGCGTGGATATGTCCTGCGGGTAAATAGCTGCGCCGATGGTTTC
TACAAAGATCGTTATGTTTATCGGCACTTTGCATCGGCCGCGCTCCCGATTCCGGAAGTGCTTGACATTG
GGGAATTCAGCGAGAGCCTGACCTATTGCATCTCCCGCCGTGCACAGGGTGTCACGTTGCAAGACCTGCC
TGAAACCGAACTGCCCGCTGTTCTGCAGCCGGTCGCGGAGGCCATGGATGCGATCGCTGCGGCCGATCTT
AGCCAGACGAGCGGGTTCGGCCCATTCGGACCGCAAGGAATCGGTCAATACACTACATGGCGTGATTTCA
TATGCGCGATTGCTGATCCCCATGTGTATCACTGGCAAACTGTGATGGACGACACCGTCAGTGCGTCCGT
CGCGCAGGCTCTCGATGAGCTGATGCTTTGGGCCGAGGACTGCCCCGAAGTCCGGCACCTCGTGCACGCG
GATTTCGGCTCCAACAATGTCCTGACGGACAATGGCCGCATAACAGCGGTCATTGACTGGAGCGAGGCGA
TGTTCGGGGATTCCCAATACGAGGTCGCCAACATCTTCTTCTGGAGGCCGTGGTTGGCTTGTATGGAGCA
GCAGACGCGCTACTTCGAGCGGAGGCATCCGGAGCTTGCAGGATCGCCGCGGCTCCGGG
